Addgene plasmid #244614: CL20_mEGFP_FOidr_062
Purpose: Express mEGFP-tagged intrinsically disordered protein (IDR), FOidr_062, derived from human fusion protein ETV6_C7ORF72
Depositing lab: Richard Kriwacki. Depositing organization: St. Jude Children's Research Hospital. Publication: Proteome-wide computational analyses reveal links between protein condensate formation and RNA biology. Maiti S, Tripathi S, Baggett DW, Phillips AH, Park CG, Wang J, Wahiduzzaman, Freyaldenhoven WT, Kinger S, Pioso BJ, Bollinger JC, Somjee R, Lang B, Babu MM, Kriwacki RW. Sci Adv. 2025 Dec 5;11(49):eady1420. doi: 10.1126/sciadv.ady1420. Epub 2025 Dec 3. PubMed 41337585.
Backbone
  Vector backbone: CL20
  Vector type: Mammalian Expression
Growth in bacteria
  Bacterial resistance: Ampicillin, 100 μg/mL
  Growth temperature: 37°C
  Growth strain: NEB Stable
  Copy number: High Copy
Gene/Insert
  Gene/Insert name: FOidr_062
  Species: H. sapiens (human)
  Mutation: Unmutated
  Tag / fusion protein: monomeric EGFP (N terminal on insert)
  Cloning method: Restriction Enzyme; 5′ cloning site Unknown (unknown if destroyed)
Terms and licenses: Academic/Nonprofit Terms; Industry Terms: Not Available to Industry
Depositor comments: ETV6_C7ORF72_106_363
How to cite: CL20_mEGFP_FOidr_062 was a gift from Richard Kriwacki (Addgene plasmid # 244614 ; http://n2t.net/addgene:244614 ; RRID:Addgene_244614)
