[The description below was written by a language model from this plasmid's Addgene catalogue record and pLannotate feature annotations shown in this document.]
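Description:
CL20_mEGFP_FOidr_062 is a 7,854-nt mammalian expression plasmid built on the CL20 backbone. The catalogue lists it only as "Mammalian Expression", but the feature table shows the layout of an HIV-1-derived, self-inactivating lentiviral transfer vector. A CMV enhancer sits upstream of a truncated 5' LTR, which is followed by the Ψ packaging signal, a gag fragment, the cPPT/CTS, the Rev response element, and a ΔU3 3' LTR fragment backed by a rabbit β-globin polyadenylation signal. Together these elements would allow Tat-independent production of genomic RNA, Rev-dependent nuclear export, packaging into virions and integration without an active viral promoter. The plasmid could also simply be transfected for transient expression. In bacteria it is maintained through a high-copy ColE1/pUC-type origin and selected with ampicillin through β-lactamase. Residual SV40 ori/poly(A) and lac promoter/operator segments are backbone remnants.

The payload lies between the RRE and the 3' LTR and is driven by an internal CMV enhancer/promoter. It encodes monomeric EGFP fused to the N terminus of FOidr_062, an unmutated intrinsically disordered region taken from the human oncogenic fusion protein ETV6_C7ORF72. The depositor comment indicates that it spans residues 106–363 of that fusion. The automated annotation labels the roughly 760-nt stretch downstream of mEGFP as a mouse Spata48 fragment, which most likely reflects a homology hit to the C7ORF72-derived portion of the insert rather than a separate mouse gene. No separate mammalian selection marker is annotated, so mEGFP fluorescence is the readout. According to the record, the construct is meant to express the tagged IDR in mammalian cells, and the associated study examines links between protein condensate formation and RNA biology.
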