Features (pLannotate 1.2.2; 29 found; start..end, strand, type, name):
    199..254     -  polyA_signal   β-globin poly(A) signal: rabbit β-globin polyadenylation signal (Gil and Proudfoot, 1987)
    340..475     -  LTR            3' LTR (ΔU3) (fragment): self-inactivating 3' long terminal repeat (LTR) from HIV-1
    477..545     -  CDS            nef (fragment): NEF_HV1Z2 - Experimental evidence at protein level: Swiss-Prot protein existence level 1. Extracellular Nef protein targets CD4(+) T-lymphocytes for apoptosis by interacting with CXCR4 surface receptors. From Human immunodeficiency virus type 1 group M subtype D (isolate Z2/CDC-Z34) (HIV-1).
    571..1332    -  CDS            Spata48 (fragment): SPT48_MOUSE - Also known as Pms1 Experimental evidence at transcript level: Swiss-Prot protein existence level 2. From Mus musculus (Mouse).
   1387..2103    -  CDS            mEGFP: mEGFP is a basic (constitutively fluorescent) green fluorescent protein published in 2002, derived from Aequorea victoria. It has moderate acid sensitivity.
   2117..2154    -  misc_feature   MCS (fragment): multiple cloning site
   2153..2169    -  promoter       tight TRE promoter (fragment): Tet-responsive promoter PTight, consisting of seven tet operator sequences followed by the minimal CMV promoter
   2185..2388    -  promoter       CMV promoter: human cytomegalovirus (CMV) immediate early promoter
   2389..2692    -  enhancer       CMV enhancer: human cytomegalovirus immediate early enhancer
   2760..2776    -  misc_feature   MCS (fragment): multiple cloning site
   2776..2801    -  CDS            Rev (fragment): human immunodeficiency virus 1 (HIV-1) Rev protein; rev; enhances nuclear export of unspliced and incompletely spliced viral mRNAs
   3178..3411    -  misc_feature   RRE: The Rev response element (RRE) of HIV-1 allows for Rev-dependent mRNA export from the nucleus to the cytoplasm.
   3545..3628    -  CDS            vif (fragment): VIF_HV1BR - Experimental evidence at protein level: Swiss-Prot protein existence level 1. Counteracts the innate antiviral activity of host APOBEC3F and APOBEC3G. Forms a complex with host APOBEC3F and APOBEC3G thus preventing the entry of these lethally hypermutating enzymes into progeny virions. Recruits an active E3 ubiquitin ligase complex composed of elongin BC, CUL5, and RBX2 to induce polyubiquitination of APOBEC3G and APOBEC3F. In turn, they are directed to the 26S proteasome for degradation. Vif interaction with APOBEC3G also blocks its cytidine deaminase activity in a proteasome-inde
   3771..3888    -  misc_feature   cPPT/CTS: central polypurine tract and central termination sequence of HIV-1
   4037..4396    -  CDS            HIV-1 gag (fragment): gag protein from human immunodeficiency virus 1; gag
   4380..4505    -  misc_feature   HIV-1 Ψ: packaging signal of human immunodeficiency virus type 1
   4552..4809    -  LTR            5' LTR (truncated): truncated 5' long terminal repeat (LTR) from HIV-1
   4811..5190    -  enhancer       CMV enhancer: human cytomegalovirus immediate early enhancer
   5221..5325    +  promoter       AmpR promoter: bla
   5326..6186    +  CDS            AmpR: β-lactamase; bla; confers resistance to ampicillin, carbenicillin, and related antibiotics
   6357..6945    +  rep_origin     ori: high-copy-number ColE1/pMB1/pBR322/pUC origin of replication
   7128..7182    +  CDS            lacI (fragment): lac repressor; lacI; The lac repressor binds to the lac operator to inhibit transcription in E. coli. This inhibition can be relieved by adding lactose or isopropyl-β-D-thiogalactopyranoside (IPTG).
   7184..7318    -  polyA_signal   SV40 poly(A) signal: SV40 polyadenylation signal
   7338..7473    -  rep_origin     SV40 ori: SV40 origin of replication
   7497..7519    -  promoter       SV40 promoter (fragment): SV40 enhancer and early promoter
   7526..7565    +  CDS            lacI (fragment): lac repressor; lacI; The lac repressor binds to the lac operator to inhibit transcription in E. coli. This inhibition can be relieved by adding lactose or isopropyl-β-D-thiogalactopyranoside (IPTG).
   7578..7599    +  protein_bind   CAP binding site: CAP binding activates transcription in the presence of cAMP. E. coli catabolite activator protein
   7614..7644    +  promoter       lac promoter: promoter for the E. coli lac operon
   7652..7668    +  protein_bind   lac operator: The lac repressor binds to the lac operator to inhibit transcription in E. coli. This inhibition can be relieved by adding lactose or isopropyl-β-D-thiogalactopyranoside (IPTG). lac repressor encoded by lacI
>Addgene plasmid #244614 | CL20_mEGFP_FOidr_062 | addgene full sequence | sequence record 490721 | Addgene NGS Result
AAAAAAAATCTAACCTCAAGTCAAGGCTTTTCTATGGAATAAGGAATGGACAGCAGGGGGCTGTTTCATA
TACTGATGACCTCTTTATAGCCAACCTTTGTTCATGGCAGCCAGCATATGGGCATATGTTGCCAAACTCT
AAACCAAATACTCATTCTGATGTTTTAAATGATTTGCCCTCCCATATGTCCTTCCGAGTGAGAGACACAA
AAAATTCCAACACACTATTGCAATGAAAATAAATTTCCTTTATTAGCCAGAAGTCAGATGCTCAAGGGGC
TTCATGATGTCCCCATAATTTTTGGCAGAGGGAAAAAGATCTGCTAGCTCGAGCAGCTGAAGCTTTATTG
AGGCTTAAGCAGTGGGTTCCCTAGTTAGCCAGAGAGCTCCCAGGCTCAGATCTGGTCTAACCAGAGAGAC
CCAGTACAGGCAAAAAGCAGATCTTGTCTTCTTTGGGAGTGAATTAGCCCTTCCAGTCCCCCCTTTTCTT
TTAAAAAGTGGCTAAGATCTACAGCTGCCTTGTAAGTCATTGGTCTTAAAGGTACCGTAATCTTATCTAG
AACCGGTTCAATAATCAATGGTTTCTTTGTCTTTCTTGTTAAAGGGATTATAAGGACGCACGGTAGTGAC
TAAACGCGACAATGGGGCTTGATGACGAAACAGGTCTACGGCCATCTCCTTTTGAAATACACGATGTAAC
TCGGAATCCGGCGACGGTGTGGTAGATGGGATGTTAGAGTTCGCTGGATGTGTGGCAGTGAAATGCACTT
TCCCCGTGTAACCCGGAATGTTCGCTGCACGGCTAGTGTTAGTATATAACGGTTTCGAGTAGCGCTGTTT
GGCTAAGGACGCAATGTCGCCCAGCGGATTGTCTACGTCGTCCGCGTTTGTACTTTGAACGTGGCCCGTG
TATAACGGAATGTACTTGCTACGGCTACTCGATGATACAAAATTGATGGGTTTAACAGGCGCAAGAAAAC
TACGTGTCTGAAAACGATCCCATAACTCACCCACCATCTGAGTAATGGCTGGTACTCCCTTATAGCGTTT
TAACGTAAAACACTGGCTGATGGGGTCGGCGGTCTTCTCTAAAGTAGTCTCTTCTGGGACCAGCTTCGGC
GGAAGCATTTTATCCCACGGAACGTCTTCGTATGCTTTCTGTGTCGAGGATTTATAAAAGCTATCTTTGG
CATTACACTTTTTGTTGGTCTGTACCAGAGGCTCTCCTTCGTCGGTGCATGTGGCTTCTTCATCAAAAGT
AAAGATGTGAGAAAGGGAACGTCCCTCATGATGAGGTTGCAGTGGAGTCACTTTAAGGGGACTAGTCCAC
CCACTATGAGGGGACCGGGAAGCGGCCGCACTTCCCCCGGAGCCTCCGCTTCCGCCCTTGTACAGCTCGT
CCATGCCGAGAGTGATCCCGGCGGCGGTCACGAACTCCAGCAGGACCATGTGATCGCGCTTCTCGTTGGG
GTCTTTGCTCAGCTTGGACTGGGTGCTCAGGTAGTGGTTGTCGGGCAGCAGCACGGGGCCGTCGCCGATG
GGGGTGTTCTGCTGGTAGTGGTCGGCGAGCTGCACGCTGCCGTCCTCGATGTTGTGGCGGATCTTGAAGT
TCACCTTGATGCCGTTCTTCTGCTTGTCGGCCATGATATAGACGTTGTGGCTGTTGTAGTTGTACTCCAG
CTTGTGCCCCAGGATGTTGCCGTCCTCCTTGAAGTCGATGCCCTTCAGCTCGATGCGGTTCACCAGGGTG
TCGCCCTCGAACTTCACCTCGGCGCGGGTCTTGTAGTTGCCGTCGTCCTTGAAGAAGATGGTGCGCTCCT
GGACGTAGCCTTCGGGCATGGCGGACTTGAAGAAGTCGTGCTGCTTCATGTGGTCGGGGTAGCGGCTGAA
GCACTGCACGCCGTAGGTCAGGGTGGTCACGAGGGTGGGCCAGGGCACGGGCAGCTTGCCGGTGGTGCAG
ATGAACTTCAGGGTCAGCTTGCCGTAGGTGGCATCGCCCTCGCCCTCGCCGGACACGCTGAACTTGTGGC
CGTTTACGTCGCCGTCCAGCTCGACCAGGATGGGCACCACCCCGGTGAACAGCTCCTCGCCCTTGCTCAC
CATGGTGGCGACCGGTGGATCCCGGGCCCGCGGTACCGTCGACTGCAGAATTCGGTTCACTAAACGAGCC
CGGTTCACTAAACGAGCTCTGCTTATATAGACCTCCCACCGTACACGCCTACCGCCCATTTGCGTCAATG
GGGCGGAGTTGTTACGACATTTTGGAAAGTCCCGTTGATTTTGGTGCCAAAACAAACTCCCATTGACGTC
AATGGGGTGGAGACTTGGAAATCCCCGTGAGTCAAACCGCTATCCACGCCCATTGATGTACTGCCAAAAC
CGCATCACCATGGTAATAGCGATGACTAATACGTAGATGTACTGCCAAGTAGGAAAGTCCCATAAGGTCA
TGTACTGGGCATAATGCCAGGCGGGCCATTTACCGTCATTGACGTCAATAGGGGGCGTACTTGGCATATG
ATACACTTGATGTACTGCCAAGTGGGCAGTTTACCGTAAATACTCCACCCATTGACGTCAATGGAAAGTC
CCTATTGGCGTTACTATGGGAACATACGTCATTATTGACGTCAATGGGCGGGGGTCGTTGGGCGGTCAGC
CAGGCGGGCCATTTACCGTAAGTTATGTAACGCGGAACTCCATATATGGGCTATGAACTAATGACCCCGT
AATTGATTACTATTAATAACTAGCACGCGTTCGAAGCTTGAGCTCGGTCCCCTCGGGGTTGGGAGGTGGG
TCTGAAACGATAATGGTGAATATCCCTGCCTAACTCTATTCACTATAGAAAGTACAGCAAAAACTATTCT
TAAACCTACCAAGCCTCCTACTATCATTATGAATAATTTTATATACCACAGCCAATTTGTTATGTTAAAC
CAATTCCACAAACTTGCCCATTTATCTAATTCCAATAATTCTTGTTCATTCTTTTCTTGCTGGTTTTGCG
ATTCTTCAATTAAGGAGTGTATTAAGCTTGTGTAATTGTTAATTTCTCTGTCCCACTCCATCCAGGTCGT
GTGATTCCAAATCTGTTCCAGAGATTTATTACTCCAACTAGCATTCCAAGGCACAGCAGTGGTGCAAATG
AGTTTTCCAGAGCAACCCCAAATCCCCAGGAGCTGTTGATCCTTTAGGTATCTTTCCACAGCCAGGATTC
TTGCCTGGAGCTGCTTGATGCCCCAGACTGTGAGTTGCAACAGATGCTGTTGCGCCTCAATAGCCCTCAG
CAAATTGTTCTGCTGCTGCACTATACCAGACAATAATTGTCTGGCCTGTACCGTCAGCGTCATTGACGCT
GCGCCCATAGTGCTTCCTGCTGCTCCCAAGAACCCAAGGAACAAAGCTCCTATTCCCACTGCTCTTTTTT
CTCTCTGCACCACTCTTCTCTTTGCCTTGGTGGGTGCTACTCCTAATGGTTCAATTTTTACTACTTTATA
TTTATATAATTCACTTCTCCAATTGTCCCTCATATCTCCTCCTTATGGTGTTTTACTAAACTTTTCCATG
TTCTAATCCTCATCCTGTCTACTTGCCACACAATCATCACCTGCCATCTGTTTTCCATAATCCCTAATGA
TCTTTGCTTTTCTTCTTGGCACTACTTTTATGTCACTATTATCTTGTATTACTACTGCCCCTTCACCTTT
CCAGAGGAGCTTTGCTGGTCCTTTCCAAAGTGGATTTCTGCTGTCCCTGTAATAAACCCGAAAATTTTGA
ATTTTTGTAATTTGTTTTTGTAATTCTTTAGTTTGTATGTCTGTTGCTATTATGTCTACTATTCTTTCCC
CTGCACTGTACCCCCCAATCCCCCCTTTTCTTTTAAAATTGTGGATGAATACTGCCATTTGTACTGCTGT
CTTAAGATGTTCAGCCTGATCTCTTACCTGTCCTATAATTTTCTTTAATTCTTTATTCATAGATTCTACT
ACTCCTTGACTTTGGGGATTGTAGGGAATTTCCAGGTCTGAAGATCCTGCTGCTTGCTGTGCTTTTTTCT
TACTTTTGTTTTGCTCTTCCTCTATCTTGTCTAAAGCTTCCTTGGTGTCTTTTATCTCTATCCTTTGATG
CACACAATAGAGGGTTGCTACTGTATTATATAATGATCTAAGTTCTTCTGATCCTGTCTGAAGGGATGGT
TGTAGCTGTCCCAGTATTTGTCTACAGCCTTCTGATGTTTCTAACAGGCCAGTATTAACTGCGAATCGTT
CTAGCTCCCTGCTTGCCCATACTATATGTTTTAATTTATATTTTTTCTTTCCCCCTGGCCTTAACCGAAT
TTTTTCCCATCGCGATCTAATTCTCCCCCGCTTAATACTGACGCTCTCGCACCCATCTCTCTCCTTCTAG
CCTCCGCTAGTCAAAATTTTTGGCGTACTCACCAGTCGCCGCCCCTCGCCTCTTGCCGTGCGCGCTTCAG
CAAGCCGAGTCCTGCGTCGAGAGAGCTCCTCTGGTTTCCCTTTCGCTTTCAAGTCCCTGTTCGGGCGCCA
CTGCTAGAGATTTTCCACACTGACTAAAAGGGTCTGAGGGATCTCTAGTTACCAGAGTCACACAACAGAC
GGGCACACACTACTTGAAGCACTCAAGGCAAGCTTTATTGAGGCTTAAGCAGTGGGTTCCCTAGTTAGCC
AGAGAGCTCCCAGGCTCAGATCTGGTCTAACCAGAGAGACCCAGTACAGGCAAAAAGCAGCTGCTTATAT
GCAGGATCTGAGGGCTCGCCACTCCCCAGTCCCGCCCAGGCCACGCCTCCCATGGTAATAGCGATGACTA
ATACGTAGATGTACTGCCAAGTAGGAAAGTCCCATAAGGTCATGTACTGGGCATAATGCCAGGCGGGCCA
TTTACCGTCATTGACGTCAATAGGGGGCGTACTTGGCATATGATACACTTGATGTACTGCCAAGTGGGCA
GTTTACCGTAAATACTCCACCCATTGACGTCAATGGAAAGTCCCTATTGGCGTTACTATGGGAACATACG
TCATTATTGACGTCAATGGGCGGGGGTCGTTGGGCGGTCAGCCAGGCGGGCCATTTACCGTAAGTTATGT
AACGCGGAACTCCATATATGGGCTATGAACTAATGACCCCGTAATTGATTACTATTAATAACTAGTCAAT
AATCAATGTCGACCCAGGTGGCACTTTTCGGGGAAATGTGCGCGGAACCCCTATTTGTTTATTTTTCTAA
ATACATTCAAATATGTATCCGCTCATGAGACAATAACCCTGATAAATGCTTCAATAATATTGAAAAAGGA
AGAGTATGAGTATTCAACATTTCCGTGTCGCCCTTATTCCCTTTTTTGCGGCATTTTGCCTTCCTGTTTT
TGCTCACCCAGAAACGCTGGTGAAAGTAAAAGATGCTGAAGATCAGTTGGGTGCACGAGTGGGTTACATC
GAACTGGATCTCAACAGCGGTAAGATCCTTGAGAGTTTTCGCCCCGAAGAACGTTTTCCAATGATGAGCA
CTTTTAAAGTTCTGCTATGTGGCGCGGTATTATCCCGTATTGACGCCGGGCAAGAGCAACTCGGTCGCCG
CATACACTATTCTCAGAATGACTTGGTTGAGTACTCACCAGTCACAGAAAAGCATCTTACGGATGGCATG
ACAGTAAGAGAATTATGCAGTGCTGCCATAACCATGAGTGATAACACTGCGGCCAACTTACTTCTGACAA
CGATCGGAGGACCGAAGGAGCTAACCGCTTTTTTGCACAACATGGGGGATCATGTAACTCGCCTTGATCG
TTGGGAACCGGAGCTGAATGAAGCCATACCAAACGACGAGCGTGACACCACGATGCCTGTAGCAATGGCA
ACAACGTTGCGCAAACTATTAACTGGCGAACTACTTACTCTAGCTTCCCGGCAACAATTAATAGACTGGA
TGGAGGCGGATAAAGTTGCAGGACCACTTCTGCGCTCGGCCCTTCCGGCTGGCTGGTTTATTGCTGATAA
ATCTGGAGCCGGTGAGCGTGGGTCTCGCGGTATCATTGCAGCACTGGGGCCAGATGGTAAGCCCTCCCGT
ATCGTAGTTATCTACACGACGGGGAGTCAGGCAACTATGGATGAACGAAATAGACAGATCGCTGAGATAG
GTGCCTCACTGATTAAGCATTGGTAACTGTCAGACCAAGTTTACTCATATATACTTTAGATTGATTTAAA
ACTTCATTTTTAATTTAAAAGGATCTAGGTGAAGATCCTTTTTGATAATCTCATGACCAAAATCCCTTAA
CGTGAGTTTTCGTTCCACTGAGCGTCAGACCCCGTAGAAAAGATCAAAGGATCTTCTTGAGATCCTTTTT
TTCTGCGCGTAATCTGCTGCTTGCAAACAAAAAAACCACCGCTACCAGCGGTGGTTTGTTTGCCGGATCA
AGAGCTACCAACTCTTTTTCCGAAGGTAACTGGCTTCAGCAGAGCGCAGATACCAAATACTGTTCTTCTA
GTGTAGCCGTAGTTAGGCCACCACTTCAAGAACTCTGTAGCACCGCCTACATACCTCGCTCTGCTAATCC
TGTTACCAGTGGCTGCTGCCAGTGGCGATAAGTCGTGTCTTACCGGGTTGGACTCAAGACGATAGTTACC
GGATAAGGCGCAGCGGTCGGGCTGAACGGGGGGTTCGTGCACACAGCCCAGCTTGGAGCGAACGACCTAC
ACCGAACTGAGATACCTACAGCGTGAGCTATGAGAAAGCGCCACGCTTCCCGAAGGGAGAAAGGCGGACA
GGTATCCGGTAAGCGGCAGGGTCGGAACAGGAGAGCGCACGAGGGAGCTTCCAGGGGGAAACGCCTGGTA
TCTTTATAGTCCTGTCGGGTTTCGCCACCTCTGACTTGAGCGTCGATTTTTGTGATGCTCGTCAGGGGGG
CGGAGCCTATGGAAAAACGCCAGCAACGCGGCCTTTTTACGGTTCCTGGCCTTTTGCTGGCCTTTTGCTC
ACATGTTCTTTCCTGCGTTATCCCCTGATTCTGTGGATAACCGTATTACCGCCTTTGAGTGAGCTGATAC
CGCTCGCCGCAGCCGAACGACCGAGCGCAGCGAGTCAGTGAGCGAGGAAGCGGAAGAGCGCCCAATACGC
AAACCGCCTCTCCCCGCGCGTTGGCCGATTCATTAATGCAGCGGATCCAGACATGATAAGATACATTGAT
GAGTTTGGACAAACCACAACTAGAATGCAGTGAAAAAAATGCTTTATTTGTGAAATTTGTGATGCTATTG
CTTTATTTGTAACCATTATAAGCTGCAATAAACAAGTTAGCTTTTTGCAAAAGCCTAGGCCTCCAAAAAA
GCCTCCTCACTACTTCTGGAATAGCTCAGAGGCCGAGGCGGCCTCGGCCTCTGCATAAATAAAAAAAATT
AGTCAGCCATGGGGCGGAGAATGGGCGGAACTGGGCGGAGTTAGGGGCGGGATGGGCGGAGTTAGGGGCG
GGACTATGGTTGCTGACTAATTGAGATGCGGATCCGCTGGCACGACAGGTTTCCCGACTGGAAAGCGGGC
AGTGAGCGCAACGCAATTAATGTGAGTTAGCTCACTCATTAGGCACCCCAGGCTTTACACTTTATGCTTC
CGGCTCGTATGTTGTGTGGAATTGTGAGCGGATAACAATTTCACACAGGAAACAGCTATGACCATGATTA
CGCCAAGCTTGGGCTGCAGGTCGAGGGATCTCCATAAGAGAAGAGGGACAGCTATGACTGGGAGTAGTCA
GGAGAGGAGGAAAAATCTGGCTAGTAAAACATGTAAGGAAAATTTTAGGGATGTTAAAGAAAAAAATAAC
ACAAAACAAAATAT
